>Addgene plasmid #176876 | pMOD_D4800EC | addgene full sequence | sequence record 348309 | Addgene NGS Result
CACCTGCAACGTCCCGGCGCGCCCTATCGAGACGGATATCGGTGACCACTTTGTACAAGAAAGCTGAACG
AGAAACGTAAAATGATATAAATATCAATATATTAAATTAGATTTTGCATAAAAAACAGACTACATAATAC
TGTAAAACACAACATATCCAGTCACTATGGTCGACCTGCAGACTGGCTGTGTATAAGGGAGCCTGACATT
TATATTCCCCAGAACATCAGGTTAATGGCGTTTTTGATGTCATTTTCGCGGTGGCTGAGATCAGCCACTT
CTTCCCCGATAACGGAGGCCGGCACACTGGCCATATCGGTGGTCATCATGCGCCAGCTTTCATCCCCGAT
ATGCACCACCGGGTAAAGTTCACGGGGGACTTTATCTGACAGCAGACGTGCACTGGCCAGGGGGATCACC
ATCCGTCGCCCGGGCGTGTCAATAATATCACTCTGTACATCCACAAACAGACGATAACGGCTCTCTCTTT
TATAGGTGTAAACCTTAAACTGCATTTCACCAGCCCCTGTTCTCGTCAGCAAAAGAGCCGTTCATTTCAA
TAAACCGGGCGACCTCAGCCATCCCTTCCTGATTTTCCGCTTTCCAGCGTTCGGCACGCAGACGACGGGC
TTCATTCTGCATGGTTGTGCTTACCAGACCGGAGATATTGACATCATATATGCCTTGAGCAACTGATAGC
TGTCGCTGTCAACTGTCACTGTAATACGCTGCTTCATAGCATACCTCTTTTTGACATACTTCTGGTATAC
ATATCAGTATATATTCTTATACCGCAAAAATCAGCGCGCAAATACGCATACTGTTATCTGGCTTTTAGTA
AGCCGGATCCTCTAGATTACGCCCCGCCTGCCACTCATCGCAGTACTGTTGTAATTCATTAAGCATTCTG
CCGACATGGAAGCCATCACAAACGGCATGATGAACCTGAATCGCCAGCGGCATCAGCACCTTGTCGCCTT
GCGTATAATATTTGCCCATGGTGAAAACGGGGGCGAAGAAGTTGTCCATATTGGCCACGTTTAAATCAAA
ACTGGTGAAACTCACCCAGGGATTGGCTGAGACGAAAAACATATTCTCAATAAACCCTTTAGGGAAATAG
GCCAGGTTTTCACCGTAACACGCCACATCTTGCGAATATATGTGTAGAAACTGCCGGAAATCGTCGTGGT
ATTCACTCCAGAGCGATGAAAACGTTTCAGTTTGCTCATGGAAAACGGTGTAACAAGGGTGAACACTATC
CCATATCACCAGCTCACCGTCTTTCATTGCCATACGGAATTCCGGATGAGCATTCATCAGGCGGGCAAGA
ATGTGAATAAAGGCCGGATAAAACTTGTGCTTATTTTTCTTTACGGTCTTTAAAAAGGCCGTAATATCCA
GCTGAACGGTCTGGTTATAGGTACATTGAGCGACTGACTGAAATGCCTCAAAATGTTCTTTACGATGCCA
TTGGGATATATCAACGGTGGTATATCCAGTGATTTTTTTCTCCATTTTAGCTTCCTTAGCTCCTGAAAAT
CTCGACGGATCCTAACTCAAAATCCACACATTATACGAGCCGGAAGCATAAAGTGTAAAGCCTGGGGTGC
CTAATGCGGCCGCCATAGTGACTGGATATGTTGTGTTTTACAGTATTATGTAGTCTGTTTTTTATGCAAA
ATCTAATTTAATATATTGATATTTATATCATTTTACGTTTCTCGTTCAGCTTTTTTGTACAAACTTGTCA
CCGATATCCGTCTCCGTTAGAGCTCAGTGACTAGCAGGTGATGAAAAGCCTTAGGGTCAGGTGGCACTTT
TCGGGGAAATGTGCGATGAACCCCTATTTGTTTATTTTTCTAAATACATTCAAATATGTATCCGCTAATG
AGACAATAACCCTGATAAATGCTTCAATTATATTGAAAAAGGAAGAGTATGAGTATCCAACATTTCCGTG
TCGCCCTTATTCCCTTTTTTGCGGCCTTCTGCCTTCCTGTTTTTGCTCACCCAGAAACGCTGGTGAAAGT
AAAAGATGCTGAAGATCAGTTGGGTGCCCGAGTGGGTTACATTGAACTGGATCTCAACAGCGGCAAAATC
TTAGAGAGTTTTCGCCCCGAAGAACGCTTCCCAATGATGAGCACTTTCAAAGTTCTGCTATGTGGCGCGG
TGTTATCCCGTATTGATGCTGGGCAAGAGCAACTCGGTCGCCGCATACACTATTCTCAGAATGACTTGGT
TGAGTATTCACCAGTCACAGAAAAGCATCTTACGGATGGCATGACAGTAAGAGAATTATGTAGTGCTGCC
ATAACCATGAGTGATAACACTGCGGCCAACTTACTTCTGACAACGATTGGAGGACCGAAGGAGCTAACCG
CTTTTTTGCACAACATGGGGGATCATGTAACTCGCCTTGATCGTTGGGAACCGGAGCTGAATGAAGCCAT
ACCAAACGACGAGCGTGACACCACGATGCCTGTAGCAATGGCAACAACTCTCCGCAAACTATTAACTGGC
GAACTACTTACTCTTGCTTCACGCCAGCAACTCATTGACTGGATGGAGGCGGACAAAGTTGCAGGACCAC
TTCTGCGCTCGGCACTTCCGGCTGGCTGGTTTATTGCTGATAAATCTGGAGCCGGTGAGCGTGGCTCTCG
CGGTATCATTGCAGCACTGGGGCCAGATGGTAAGCCCTCCCGTATCGTAGTTATCTACACGACGGGGAGT
CAGGCAACTATGGATGAACGAAATAGACAGATCGCTGAGATAGGTGCCTCACTGATTAAGCATTGGTAAC
TGTCAGACGAAGGGAAATAAATAGTAGCCCGCCTGATGTGCGGGCTTTTTTTTGGTGGTGGTTACCAGTG
TCGCTTAGCTACCGTAGGTCCTCTTAGGCGGTCCGATTAGCGACATAGTCATCAATGCCTTGACGGCAAA
ATCCCTTAACGTGAGTTTTCGTTCCACTGAGCGTCAGACCCCGTAGAAAAGATCAAAGGATCTTCTTGAG
ATCCTTTTTTTCTGCGCGTAATCTGCTGCTTGCAAACAAAAAAACCACCGCTACCAGCGGTGGTTTGTTT
GCCGGATCAAGAGCTACTAACTCTTTTTCCGAAGGTAACTGGCTTCAGCAGAGCGCAGATACCAAATACT
GTTCTTCTAGTGTAGCCGTAGTTAGGCCACCACTTCAAGAACTCTGTAGCACCGCCTACATACCTCGCTC
TGCTAATCCTGTTACCAGTGGCTGCTGCCAGTGGCGATAAGTCGTGTCTTACCGGGTTGGACTCAAGACG
ATAGTTACCGGATAAGGCGCAGCGGTCGGGCTGAACGGGGGGTTCGTGCTCACAGCCCAGCTTGGAGCGA
ACGACCTACACCGAACTGAGATACCTACAGCGTGAGCTATGAGAAAGCGCCACGCTTCCCGAAGGGAGAA
AGGCGGACAGGTATCCGGTAAGCGGCAGGGTCGGAACAGGAGAGCGCACGAGGGAGCTTCCAGGGGGAAA
CGCCTGGTATCTTTATAGTCCTGTCGGGTTTCGCCACCTCTGACTTGAGCGTCGATTTTTGTGATGCTCG
TCAGGGGGGCGGAGCCTATGGAAAAACGCCAGCAACGCGGCCTTTTTACGGTTCCTGGCCTTTTGCTGGC
CTTTTGCTCACATGTTCTTTCCTGCGTTATCCCCTGATTCTGTGGATAACCGTATTACCGCCTTTGAGTG
AGCTGATACCGCTCGCCGCAGCCGAACGACCGAGCGCAGCGAGTCAGTGAGCGAGGAAGCGGAAGAGCGC
C
Features (pLannotate 1.2.2; 10 found; start..end, strand, type, name):
     45..169     +  protein_bind   attR2: mutant version of attR; recombination site for the Gateway® LR reaction LR Clonase™
    210..515     -  CDS            ccdB: CcdB, a bacterial toxin that poisons DNA gyrase; ccdB; Plasmids containing the ccdB gene cannot be propagated in standard E. coli strains.
    520..678     -  CDS            ccdA (fragment): CCDA_ECO57 - Also known as H, letA. Experimental evidence at protein level: Swiss-Prot protein existence level 1. Antitoxin component of a type II toxin-antitoxin (TA) system which inhibits the post-segregational killing (PSK) of plasmid-free cells, also referred to as a plasmid addiction system. Binds to and blocks the activity of CcdB; will also remove bound CcdB protein from the CcdB-GyrA complex by forming a CcdA-CcdB complex, a process termed rejuvenation. Functions as a transcriptional corepressor for the ccdAB operon, repression also requires CcdB (By similarity). From Escherichia coli
    835..1515    -  CDS            CmR: chloramphenicol acetyltransferase confers resistance to chloramphenicol
   1516..1545    -  promoter       cat promoter (fragment): promoter of the E. coli cat gene encoding chloramphenicol acetyltransferase
   1569..1599    -  promoter       lac UV5 promoter: E. coli lac promoter with an "up" mutation
   1624..1748    -  protein_bind   attR1: mutant version of attR; recombination site for the Gateway® LR reaction LR Clonase™
   1838..1938    +  promoter       AmpR promoter: bla
   1939..2799    +  CDS            AmpR: β-lactamase; bla; confers resistance to ampicillin, carbenicillin, and related antibiotics
   3006..3594    +  rep_origin     ori: high-copy-number ColE1/pMB1/pBR322/pUC origin of replication
