[The description below was written by a language model from this plasmid's Addgene catalogue record and pLannotate feature annotations shown in this document.]
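Description:
pMOD_D4800EC is an empty bacterial cloning backbone of about 3.8 kb, derived from pMOD_D0000a and intended as a module vector for Golden Gate assembly within a modular plant genome-engineering toolkit. The depositor also notes that it is MoClo compatible. It carries no gene or insert of its own. It replicates in E. coli from a high-copy ColE1/pUC-type origin and is selected with ampicillin through a β-lactamase gene driven by its native bla promoter.

The position that a user's part would occupy is filled by a counterselection cassette. This cassette contains the ccdB gyrase toxin gene, a fragment of the ccdA antitoxin gene, and a chloramphenicol acetyltransferase gene (CmR) with a partial cat promoter and a lac UV5 promoter upstream. The cassette is flanked by attR1 and attR2 Gateway recombination sites. Because ccdB kills standard E. coli strains, the unmodified plasmid has to be kept in a ccdB-tolerant strain, and the chloramphenicol marker gives a second selection for retaining the cassette. When an insert replaces the cassette, the toxin gene is lost, so only recombinant plasmids give colonies in ordinary strains, which reduces the background of empty vector.

The feature table does not annotate the Type IIS restriction sites used for Golden Gate cloning, so their identity and overhangs cannot be stated from the record. The attR sites suggest the cassette came from a Gateway destination cassette, but the record describes only Golden Gate use. The associated work concerns Agrobacterium-based transformation methods for Nicotiana benthamiana. The plasmid itself has no annotated plant regulatory elements or T-DNA borders, and it serves as an intermediate for building modules that are later assembled into a final vector.
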