Addgene plasmid #176876: pMOD_D4800EC
Purpose: (Empty Backbone) Empty backbone for Golden Gate cloning into Cermak, et al., 2017 Toolkit
Depositing lab: Daniel Voytas. Depositing organization: University of Minnesota. Publication: Direct delivery and fast-treated Agrobacterium co-culture (Fast-TrACC) plant transformation methods for Nicotiana benthamiana. Cody JP, Maher MF, Nasti RA, Starker CG, Chamness JC, Voytas DF. Nat Protoc. 2022 Oct 17. pii: 10.1038/s41596-022-00749-9. doi: 10.1038/s41596-022-00749-9. PubMed 36253612.
Backbone
  Vector backbone: pMOD_D0000a
  Vector type: cloning
Growth in bacteria
  Bacterial resistance: Chloramphenicol and Ampicillin, 25 & 100 μg/mL
  Growth temperature: 37°C
  Growth strain: ccdB Survival
  Copy number: High Copy
Gene/Insert
  Gene/Insert name: None
Terms and licenses: Academic/Nonprofit Terms; Industry Terms: Not Available to Industry
Depositor comments: MoClo compatible
How to cite: pMOD_D4800EC was a gift from Daniel Voytas (Addgene plasmid # 176876 ; http://n2t.net/addgene:176876 ; RRID:Addgene_176876)
